Addgene plasmid #236698: pAAVLINK-EF1alpha-5' PXDN
Purpose: 5' AAVLINK plasmid for PXDN expression
Depositing lab: Zhonghua Lu. Publication: AAVLINK: A potent DNA-recombination method for large cargo delivery in gene therapy. Lin J, Lin Y, Liu N, Cao W, Zhang J, Wen S, Zhang Y, Liao W, Hong Z, Lin Y, Liu Q, Liu H, Li Q, Chen B, Li M, Luo Z, Yang L, Yang Y, Zheng SH, Wang Y, Chu H, Hu Y, Qin Y, Luo BX, Tian S, Chen Y, Yan T, Yang L, Wang H, Liu T, Jiang Y, Lu Z. Cell. 2026 Feb 5;189(3):969-986.e17. doi: 10.1016/j.cell.2025.12.039. Epub 2026 Jan 27. PubMed 41605211.
Backbone
  Vector backbone: pAAV-hSyn-EGFP
  Backbone manufacturer: Addgene
  Vector type: AAV
Growth in bacteria
  Bacterial resistance: Ampicillin, 100 μg/mL
  Growth temperature: 37°C
  Growth strain: NEB Stable
  Copy number: High Copy
Gene/Insert
  Gene/Insert name: PXDN
  Species: H. sapiens (human)
  Entrez Gene: PXDN (a.k.a. ASGD7, COPOA, D2S448, D2S448E, MG50, PRG2, PXN, VPO, hsPxd01)
  Promoter: EF1alpha
  Tag / fusion protein: HA (N terminal on insert)
  Cloning method: Restriction Enzyme; 5′ cloning site unknown (unknown if destroyed)
Terms and licenses: Academic/Nonprofit Terms; Industry Terms: Not Available to Industry
Depositor comments: See publication for corresponding AAV Link vectors.
How to cite: pAAVLINK-EF1alpha-5' PXDN was a gift from Zhonghua Lu (Addgene plasmid # 236698)
