[The description below was written by a language model from this plasmid's Addgene catalogue record and pLannotate feature annotations shown in this document.]
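Description:
pAAVLINK-EF1alpha-5' PXDN is an AAV transfer plasmid built on the pAAV-hSyn-EGFP backbone. It carries the upstream half of a split expression cassette for human peroxidasin (PXDN), a gene whose coding sequence is too large for a single AAV genome. In bacteria it is maintained through a high-copy ColE1/pUC-type origin and selected with ampicillin via the bla gene. An f1 origin is also present, and the small bom and rop fragments are backbone remnants. The recombination-deficient growth strain listed is typical for protecting the repeat-rich AAV2 inverted terminal repeats that flank the payload and direct its replication and packaging into virions.

Between the ITRs, an EF-1α core promoter followed by a truncated HTLV-1 5' LTR segment (a common composite that boosts expression) drives a PXDN fragment of about 2.8 kb. The catalogue entry records an N-terminal HA tag, although the feature tables do not annotate it separately. The coding fragment runs directly into a short piece of the chimeric β-globin/immunoglobulin intron, presumably serving as a splice donor, and then a lox2272-type site just inside the downstream ITR. No polyadenylation signal is annotated, as expected for a 5' half vector. This layout suggests that Cre-mediated recombination at the lox site joins this genome to a companion 3' vector, with the junction then removed by splicing to restore a full-length transcript. The record does not spell out this mechanism and refers to the publication for the partner vectors.

The depositor sequence and the sequencing result differ by 11 nt in length. In the sequencing result the upstream ITR is detected only as fragments, while all other features agree.
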