Features (pLannotate 1.2.2; 14 found; start..end, strand, type, name):
      1..141     -  repeat_region  AAV2 ITR: inverted terminal repeat of adeno-associated virus serotype 2 inverted
    186..397     +  promoter       EF-1α core promoter: core promoter for human elongation factor EF-1α
    410..678     +  LTR            5' LTR (truncated): truncated 5' long terminal repeat (LTR) from human T-cell leukemia virus (HTLV) type 1
    748..3558    +  CDS            PXDN (fragment): PXDN_HUMAN - Also known as KIAA0230, MG50, PRG2, VPO, VPO1. Experimental evidence at protein level: Swiss-Prot protein existence level 1. Displays low peroxidase activity and is likely to participate in H(2)O(2) metabolism and peroxidative reactions in the cardiovascular system. Plays a role in extracellular matrix formation. From Homo sapiens (Human).
   3559..3599    +  intron         chimeric intron (fragment): chimera between introns from human β-globin and immunoglobulin heavy chain genes
   3608..3636    +  protein_bind   lox2272 (fragment): Cre-mediated recombination occurs in the 8-bp core sequence (GGATACTT). lox2272 sites are compatible with each other, but incompatible with loxP or loxN sites (Lee and Saito, 1988). Cre recombinase
   3681..3821    +  repeat_region  AAV2 ITR: inverted terminal repeat of adeno-associated virus serotype 2 inverted
   3826..3877    -  misc_feature   bom (fragment): basis of mobility region from pBR322
   3896..4351    +  rep_origin     f1 ori (sequence partly withheld): f1 bacteriophage origin of replication; arrow indicates direction of (+) strand synthesis
   4352..4401    -  misc_feature   bom (fragment): basis of mobility region from pBR322
   4503..4538    -  CDS            rop (fragment): Rop protein, which maintains plasmids at low copy number; rop
   4633..4737    +  promoter       AmpR promoter: bla
   4738..5598    +  CDS            AmpR: β-lactamase; bla; confers resistance to ampicillin, carbenicillin, and related antibiotics
   5769..6357    +  rep_origin     ori: high-copy-number ColE1/pMB1/pBR322/pUC origin of replication
>Addgene plasmid #236698 | pAAVLINK-EF1alpha-5' PXDN | depositor full sequence | sequence record 465825 | pAAVLINK-EF1alpha-5' PXDN sequence 6418 bps
CCTGCAGGCAGCTGCGCGCTCGCTCGCTCACTGAGGCCGCCCGGGCAAAGCCCGGGCGTCGGGCGACCTT
TGGTCGCCCGGCCTCAGTGAGCGAGCGAGCGCGCAGAGAGGGAGTGGCCAACTCCATCACTAGGGGTTCC
TGCGGCCGCACGCGTGGATCTGCGATCGCTCCGGTGCCCGTCAGTGGGCAGAGCGCACATCGCCCACAGT
CCCCGAGAAGTTGGGGGGAGGGGTCGGCAATTGAACGGGTGCCTAGAGAAGGTGGCGCGGGGTAAACTGG
GAAAGTGATGTCGTGTACTGGCTCCGCCTTTTTCCCGAGGGTGGGGGAGAACCGTATATAAGTGCAGTAG
TCGCCGTGAACGTTCTTTTTCGCAACGGGTTTGCCGCCAGAACACAGCTGAAGCTTCGAGGGGCTCGCAT
CTCTCCTTCACGCGCCCGCCGCCCTACCTGAGGCCGCCATCCACGCCGGTTGAGTCGCGTTCTGCCGCCT
CCCGCCTGTGGTGCCTCCTGAACTGCGTCCGCCGTCTAGGTAAGTTTAAAGCTCAGGTCGAGACCGGGCC
TTTGTCCGGCGCTCCCTTGGAGCCTACCTAGACTCAGCCGGCTCTCCACGCTTTGCCTGACCCTGCTTGC
TCAACTCTACGTCTTTGTTTCGTTTTCTGTTCTGCGCCGTTACAGATCCAAGCTGTGACCGGCGCCTACC
GTACGGCCACCATGTACCCTTATGACGTACCTGACTATGCTGGATCTGCCAAGCGCTCCAGGGGCCCCGG
GCGCCGCTGCCTGTTGGCGCTCGTGCTGTTCTGCGCCTGGGGGACGCTGGCCGTGGTGGCCCAGAAGCCG
GGCGCAGGGTGTCCGAGCCGCTGCCTGTGCTTCCGCACCACCGTGCGCTGCATGCATCTGCTGCTGGAGG
CCGTGCCCGCCGTGGCGCCGCAGACCTCCATCCTAGATCTTCGCTTTAACAGAATCAGAGAGATCCAACC
TGGGGCATTCAGGCGGCTGAGGAACTTGAACACATTGCTTCTCAATAATAATCAGATCAAGAGGATACCT
AGTGGAGCATTTGAAGACTTGGAAAATTTAAAATATCTCTATCTGTACAAGAATGAGATCCAGTCAATTG
ACAGGCAAGCATTTAAGGGACTTGCCTCTCTAGAGCAACTATACCTGCACTTTAATCAGATAGAAACTTT
GGACCCAGATTCGTTCCAGCATCTCCCGAAGCTCGAGAGGCTATTTTTGCATAACAACCGGATTACACAT
TTAGTTCCAGGGACATTTAATCACTTGGAATCTATGAAGAGATTGCGACTGGACTCAAACACACTTCACT
GCGACTGTGAAATCCTGTGGTTGGCGGATTTGCTGAAAACCTACGCGGAGTCGGGGAACGCGCAGGCAGC
GGCCATCTGTGAATATCCCAGACGCATCCAGGGACGCTCAGTGGCAACCATCACCCCGGAAGAGCTGAAC
TGTGAAAGGCCCCGGATCACCTCCGAGCCCCAGGACGCAGATGTGACCTCGGGGAACACCGTGTACTTCA
CCTGCAGAGCCGAAGGCAACCCCAAGCCTGAGATCATCTGGCTGCGAAACAATAATGAGCTGAGCATGAA
GACAGATTCCCGCCTAAACTTGCTGGACGATGGGACCCTGATGATCCAGAACACACAGGAGACAGACCAG
GGTATCTACCAGTGCATGGCAAAGAACGTGGCCGGAGAGGTGAAGACGCAAGAGGTGACCCTCAGGTACT
TCGGGTCTCCAGCTCGACCCACTTTTGTAATCCAGCCACAGAATACAGAGGTGCTGGTTGGGGAGAGCGT
CACGCTGGAGTGCAGCGCCACAGGCCACCCCCCGCCGCGGATCTCCTGGACGAGAGGTGACCGCACACCC
TTGCCAGTTGACCCGCGGGTGAACATCACGCCTTCTGGCGGGCTTTACATACAGAACGTCGTACAGGGGG
ACAGCGGAGAGTATGCGTGCTCTGCGACCAACAACATTGACAGCGTCCATGCCACCGCTTTCATCATCGT
CCAGGCTCTTCCTCAGTTCACTGTGACGCCTCAGGACAGAGTCGTTATTGAGGGCCAGACCGTGGATTTC
CAGTGTGAAGCCAAGGGCAACCCGCCGCCCGTCATCGCCTGGACCAAGGGAGGGAGCCAGCTCTCCGTGG
ACCGGCGGCACCTGGTCCTGTCATCGGGAACACTTAGAATCTCTGGTGTTGCCCTCCACGACCAGGGCCA
GTACGAATGCCAGGCTGTCAACATCATCGGCTCCCAGAAGGTCGTGGCCCACCTGACTGTGCAGCCCAGA
GTCACCCCAGTGTTTGCCAGCATTCCCAGCGACACAACAGTGGAGGTGGGCGCCAATGTGCAGCTCCCGT
GCAGCTCCCAGGGCGAGCCCGAGCCAGCCATCACCTGGAACAAGGATGGGGTTCAGGTGACAGAAAGTGG
AAAATTTCACATCAGCCCTGAAGGATTCTTGACCATCAATGACGTTGGCCCTGCAGACGCAGGTCGCTAT
GAGTGTGTGGCCCGGAACACCATTGGGTCGGCCTCGGTGAGCATGGTGCTCAGTGTGAACGTTCCTGACG
TCAGTCGAAATGGAGATCCGTTTGTAGCTACCTCCATCGTGGAAGCGATTGCGACTGTTGACAGAGCTAT
AAACTCAACCCGAACACATTTGTTTGACAGCCGTCCTCGTTCTCCAAATGATTTGCTGGCCTTGTTCCGG
TATCCGAGGGATCCTTACACAGTTGAACAGGCACGGGCGGGAGAAATCTTTGAACGGACATTGCAGCTCA
TTCAGGAGCATGTACAGCATGGCTTGATGGTCGACCTCAACGGAACAAGTTACCACTACAACGACCTGGT
GTCTCCACAGTACCTGAACCTCATCGCAAACCTGTCGGGCTGTACCGCCCACCGGCGCGTGAACAACTGC
TCGGACATGTGCTTCCACCAGAAGTACCGGACGCACGACGGCACCTGTAACAACCTGCAGCACCCCATGT
GGGGCGCCTCGCTGACCGCCTTCGAGCGCCTGCTGAAATCCGTGTACGAGAATGGCTTCAACACCCCTCG
GGGCATCAACCCCCACCGACTGTACAACGGGCACGCCCTTCCCATGCCGCGCCTGGTGTCCACCACCCTG
ATCGGGACGGAGACCGTCACACCCGACGAGCAGTTCACCCACATGCTGATGCAGTGGGGCCAGTTCCTGG
ACCACGACCTCGACTCCACGGTGGTGGCCCTGAGCCAGGCACGCTTCTCCGACGGACAGCACTGCAGCAA
CGTGTGCAGCAACGACCCCCCCTGCTTCTCTGTCATGATCCCCCCCAATGACTCCCGGGCCAGGAGCGGG
GCCCGCTGCATGTTCTTCGTGCGCTCCAGCCCTGTGTGCGGCAGCGGCATGACTTCGCTGCTCATGAACT
CCGTGTACCCGCGGGAGCAGATCAACCAGCTCACCTCCTACATCGACGCATCCAACGTGTACGGGAGCAC
GGAGCATGAGGCCCGCAGCATCCGCGACCTGGCCAGCCACCGCGGCCTGCTGCGGCAGGTAAGTATCAAG
GTTACAAGACAGGTTTAAGGAGACCAATAAGCTATTATTCGTATAGGATACTTTATACGAAGTTATTAAG
TTATGGAGACCGGTGTGGCACGTGCGGACCGAGCGGCCGCAGGAACCCCTAGTGATGGAGTTGGCCACTC
CCTCTCTGCGCGCTCGCTCGCTCACTGAGGCCGGGCGACCAAAGGTCGCCCGACGCCCGGGCTTTGCCCG
GGCGGCCTCAGTGAGCGAGCGAGCGCGCAGCTGCCTGCAGGGGCGCCTGATGCGGTATTTTCTCCTTACG
CATCTGTGCGGTATTTCACACCGCATA
[95 nt withheld, positions 3878-3972]
T
[46 nt withheld, positions 3974-4019]
C
[141 nt withheld, positions 4021-4161]
CCTTTGACGTTGGAGTCCACGTTCTTT
[37 nt withheld, positions 4189-4225]
ACTCTATCTCGGGCTATTCTTTTGATTTATAAGGGATTTTGCCGATTTCGGTCTATTGGTTAAAAAATGA
GCTGATTTAACAAAAATTTAACGCGAATTTTAACAAAATATTAACGTTTACAATTTTATGGTGCACTCTC
AGTACAATCTGCTCTGATGCCGCATAGTTAAGCCAGCCCCGACACCCGCCAACACCCGCTGACGCGCCCT
GACGGGCTTGTCTGCTCCCGGCATCCGCTTACAGACAAGCTGTGACCGTCTCCGGGAGCTGCATGTGTCA
GAGGTTTTCACCGTCATCACCGAAACGCGCGAGACGAAAGGGCCTCGTGATACGCCTATTTTTATAGGTT
AATGTCATGATAATAATGGTTTCTTAGACGTCAGGTGGCACTTTTCGGGGAAATGTGCGCGGAACCCCTA
TTTGTTTATTTTTCTAAATACATTCAAATATGTATCCGCTCATGAGACAATAACCCTGATAAATGCTTCA
ATAATATTGAAAAAGGAAGAGTATGAGTATTCAACATTTCCGTGTCGCCCTTATTCCCTTTTTTGCGGCA
TTTTGCCTTCCTGTTTTTGCTCACCCAGAAACGCTGGTGAAAGTAAAAGATGCTGAAGATCAGTTGGGTG
CACGAGTGGGTTACATCGAACTGGATCTCAACAGCGGTAAGATCCTTGAGAGTTTTCGCCCCGAAGAACG
TTTTCCAATGATGAGCACTTTTAAAGTTCTGCTATGTGGCGCGGTATTATCCCGTATTGACGCCGGGCAA
GAGCAACTCGGTCGCCGCATACACTATTCTCAGAATGACTTGGTTGAGTACTCACCAGTCACAGAAAAGC
ATCTTACGGATGGCATGACAGTAAGAGAATTATGCAGTGCTGCCATAACCATGAGTGATAACACTGCGGC
CAACTTACTTCTGACAACGATCGGAGGACCGAAGGAGCTAACCGCTTTTTTGCACAACATGGGGGATCAT
GTAACTCGCCTTGATCGTTGGGAACCGGAGCTGAATGAAGCCATACCAAACGACGAGCGTGACACCACGA
TGCCTGTAGCAATGGCAACAACGTTGCGCAAACTATTAACTGGCGAACTACTTACTCTAGCTTCCCGGCA
ACAATTAATAGACTGGATGGAGGCGGATAAAGTTGCAGGACCACTTCTGCGCTCGGCCCTTCCGGCTGGC
TGGTTTATTGCTGATAAATCTGGAGCCGGTGAGCGTGGGTCTCGCGGTATCATTGCAGCACTGGGGCCAG
ATGGTAAGCCCTCCCGTATCGTAGTTATCTACACGACGGGGAGTCAGGCAACTATGGATGAACGAAATAG
ACAGATCGCTGAGATAGGTGCCTCACTGATTAAGCATTGGTAACTGTCAGACCAAGTTTACTCATATATA
CTTTAGATTGATTTAAAACTTCATTTTTAATTTAAAAGGATCTAGGTGAAGATCCTTTTTGATAATCTCA
TGACCAAAATCCCTTAACGTGAGTTTTCGTTCCACTGAGCGTCAGACCCCGTAGAAAAGATCAAAGGATC
TTCTTGAGATCCTTTTTTTCTGCGCGTAATCTGCTGCTTGCAAACAAAAAAACCACCGCTACCAGCGGTG
GTTTGTTTGCCGGATCAAGAGCTACCAACTCTTTTTCCGAAGGTAACTGGCTTCAGCAGAGCGCAGATAC
CAAATACTGTTCTTCTAGTGTAGCCGTAGTTAGGCCACCACTTCAAGAACTCTGTAGCACCGCCTACATA
CCTCGCTCTGCTAATCCTGTTACCAGTGGCTGCTGCCAGTGGCGATAAGTCGTGTCTTACCGGGTTGGAC
TCAAGACGATAGTTACCGGATAAGGCGCAGCGGTCGGGCTGAACGGGGGGTTCGTGCACACAGCCCAGCT
TGGAGCGAACGACCTACACCGAACTGAGATACCTACAGCGTGAGCTATGAGAAAGCGCCACGCTTCCCGA
AGGGAGAAAGGCGGACAGGTATCCGGTAAGCGGCAGGGTCGGAACAGGAGAGCGCACGAGGGAGCTTCCA
GGGGGAAACGCCTGGTATCTTTATAGTCCTGTCGGGTTTCGCCACCTCTGACTTGAGCGTCGATTTTTGT
GATGCTCGTCAGGGGGGCGGAGCCTATGGAAAAACGCCAGCAACGCGGCCTTTTTACGGTTCCTGGCCTT
TTGCTGGCCTTTTGCTCACATGT
