Features (pLannotate 1.2.2; 15 found; start..end, strand, type, name):
   2701..2741    +  intron         chimeric intron (fragment): chimera between introns from human β-globin and immunoglobulin heavy chain genes
   2750..2778    +  protein_bind   lox2272 (fragment): Cre-mediated recombination occurs in the 8-bp core sequence (GGATACTT). lox2272 sites are compatible with each other, but incompatible with loxP or loxN sites (Lee and Saito, 1988). Cre recombinase
   2823..2963    +  repeat_region  AAV2 ITR: inverted terminal repeat of adeno-associated virus serotype 2 inverted
   2968..3019    -  misc_feature   bom (fragment): basis of mobility region from pBR322
   3038..3493    +  rep_origin     f1 ori (sequence partly withheld): f1 bacteriophage origin of replication; arrow indicates direction of (+) strand synthesis
   3494..3543    -  misc_feature   bom (fragment): basis of mobility region from pBR322
   3645..3680    -  CDS            rop (fragment): Rop protein, which maintains plasmids at low copy number; rop
   3775..3879    +  promoter       AmpR promoter: bla
   3880..4740    +  CDS            AmpR: β-lactamase; bla; confers resistance to ampicillin, carbenicillin, and related antibiotics
   4911..5499    +  rep_origin     ori: high-copy-number ColE1/pMB1/pBR322/pUC origin of replication
   5572..5599    +  repeat_region  AAV2 ITR (fragment): inverted terminal repeat of adeno-associated virus serotype 2 inverted
   5628..5655    +  repeat_region  AAV2 ITR (fragment): inverted terminal repeat of adeno-associated virus serotype 2 inverted
   5735..5946    +  promoter       EF-1α core promoter: core promoter for human elongation factor EF-1α
   5959..6227    +  LTR            5' LTR (truncated): truncated 5' long terminal repeat (LTR) from human T-cell leukemia virus (HTLV) type 1
   6297..2700    +  CDS            PXDN (fragment) (across the origin): PXDN_HUMAN - Also known as KIAA0230, MG50, PRG2, VPO, VPO1. Experimental evidence at protein level: Swiss-Prot protein existence level 1. Displays low peroxidase activity and is likely to participate in H(2)O(2) metabolism and peroxidative reactions in the cardiovascular system. Plays a role in extracellular matrix formation. From Homo sapiens (Human).
>Addgene plasmid #236698 | pAAVLINK-EF1alpha-5' PXDN | addgene full sequence | sequence record 476884 | Addgene NGS Result
CGCTGCCTGTGCTTCCGCACCACCGTGCGCTGCATGCATCTGCTGCTGGAGGCCGTGCCCGCCGTGGCGC
CGCAGACCTCCATCCTAGATCTTCGCTTTAACAGAATCAGAGAGATCCAACCTGGGGCATTCAGGCGGCT
GAGGAACTTGAACACATTGCTTCTCAATAATAATCAGATCAAGAGGATACCTAGTGGAGCATTTGAAGAC
TTGGAAAATTTAAAATATCTCTATCTGTACAAGAATGAGATCCAGTCAATTGACAGGCAAGCATTTAAGG
GACTTGCCTCTCTAGAGCAACTATACCTGCACTTTAATCAGATAGAAACTTTGGACCCAGATTCGTTCCA
GCATCTCCCGAAGCTCGAGAGGCTATTTTTGCATAACAACCGGATTACACATTTAGTTCCAGGGACATTT
AATCACTTGGAATCTATGAAGAGATTGCGACTGGACTCAAACACACTTCACTGCGACTGTGAAATCCTGT
GGTTGGCGGATTTGCTGAAAACCTACGCGGAGTCGGGGAACGCGCAGGCAGCGGCCATCTGTGAATATCC
CAGACGCATCCAGGGACGCTCAGTGGCAACCATCACCCCGGAAGAGCTGAACTGTGAAAGGCCCCGGATC
ACCTCCGAGCCCCAGGACGCAGATGTGACCTCGGGGAACACCGTGTACTTCACCTGCAGAGCCGAAGGCA
ACCCCAAGCCTGAGATCATCTGGCTGCGAAACAATAATGAGCTGAGCATGAAGACAGATTCCCGCCTAAA
CTTGCTGGACGATGGGACCCTGATGATCCAGAACACACAGGAGACAGACCAGGGTATCTACCAGTGCATG
GCAAAGAACGTGGCCGGAGAGGTGAAGACGCAAGAGGTGACCCTCAGGTACTTCGGGTCTCCAGCTCGAC
CCACTTTTGTAATCCAGCCACAGAATACAGAGGTGCTGGTTGGGGAGAGCGTCACGCTGGAGTGCAGCGC
CACAGGCCACCCCCCGCCGCGGATCTCCTGGACGAGAGGTGACCGCACACCCTTGCCAGTTGACCCGCGG
GTGAACATCACGCCTTCTGGCGGGCTTTACATACAGAACGTCGTACAGGGGGACAGCGGAGAGTATGCGT
GCTCTGCGACCAACAACATTGACAGCGTCCATGCCACCGCTTTCATCATCGTCCAGGCTCTTCCTCAGTT
CACTGTGACGCCTCAGGACAGAGTCGTTATTGAGGGCCAGACCGTGGATTTCCAGTGTGAAGCCAAGGGC
AACCCGCCGCCCGTCATCGCCTGGACCAAGGGAGGGAGCCAGCTCTCCGTGGACCGGCGGCACCTGGTCC
TGTCATCGGGAACACTTAGAATCTCTGGTGTTGCCCTCCACGACCAGGGCCAGTACGAATGCCAGGCTGT
CAACATCATCGGCTCCCAGAAGGTCGTGGCCCACCTGACTGTGCAGCCCAGAGTCACCCCAGTGTTTGCC
AGCATTCCCAGCGACACAACAGTGGAGGTGGGCGCCAATGTGCAGCTCCCGTGCAGCTCCCAGGGCGAGC
CCGAGCCAGCCATCACCTGGAACAAGGATGGGGTTCAGGTGACAGAAAGTGGAAAATTTCACATCAGCCC
TGAAGGATTCTTGACCATCAATGACGTTGGCCCTGCAGACGCAGGTCGCTATGAGTGTGTGGCCCGGAAC
ACCATTGGGTCGGCCTCGGTGAGCATGGTGCTCAGTGTGAACGTTCCTGACGTCAGTCGAAATGGAGATC
CGTTTGTAGCTACCTCCATCGTGGAAGCGATTGCGACTGTTGACAGAGCTATAAACTCAACCCGAACACA
TTTGTTTGACAGCCGTCCTCGTTCTCCAAATGATTTGCTGGCCTTGTTCCGGTATCCGAGGGATCCTTAC
ACAGTTGAACAGGCACGGGCGGGAGAAATCTTTGAACGGACATTGCAGCTCATTCAGGAGCATGTACAGC
ATGGCTTGATGGTCGACCTCAACGGAACAAGTTACCACTACAACGACCTGGTGTCTCCACAGTACCTGAA
CCTCATCGCAAACCTGTCGGGCTGTACCGCCCACCGGCGCGTGAACAACTGCTCGGACATGTGCTTCCAC
CAGAAGTACCGGACGCACGACGGCACCTGTAACAACCTGCAGCACCCCATGTGGGGCGCCTCGCTGACCG
CCTTCGAGCGCCTGCTGAAATCCGTGTACGAGAATGGCTTCAACACCCCTCGGGGCATCAACCCCCACCG
ACTGTACAACGGGCACGCCCTTCCCATGCCGCGCCTGGTGTCCACCACCCTGATCGGGACGGAGACCGTC
ACACCCGACGAGCAGTTCACCCACATGCTGATGCAGTGGGGCCAGTTCCTGGACCACGACCTCGACTCCA
CGGTGGTGGCCCTGAGCCAGGCACGCTTCTCCGACGGACAGCACTGCAGCAACGTGTGCAGCAACGACCC
CCCCTGCTTCTCTGTCATGATCCCCCCCAATGACTCCCGGGCCAGGAGCGGGGCCCGCTGCATGTTCTTC
GTGCGCTCCAGCCCTGTGTGCGGCAGCGGCATGACTTCGCTGCTCATGAACTCCGTGTACCCGCGGGAGC
AGATCAACCAGCTCACCTCCTACATCGACGCATCCAACGTGTACGGGAGCACGGAGCATGAGGCCCGCAG
CATCCGCGACCTGGCCAGCCACCGCGGCCTGCTGCGGCAGGTAAGTATCAAGGTTACAAGACAGGTTTAA
GGAGACCAATAAGCTATTATTCGTATAGGATACTTTATACGAAGTTATTAAGTTATGGAGACCGGTGTGG
CACGTGCGGACCGAGCGGCCGCAGGAACCCCTAGTGATGGAGTTGGCCACTCCCTCTCTGCGCGCTCGCT
CGCTCACTGAGGCCGGGCGACCAAAGGTCGCCCGACGCCCGGGCTTTGCCCGGGCGGCCTCAGTGAGCGA
GCGAGCGCGCAGCTGCCTGCAGGGGCGCCTGATGCGGTATTTTCTCCTTACGCATCTGTGCGGTATTTCA
CACCGCATA
[95 nt withheld, positions 3020-3114]
T
[46 nt withheld, positions 3116-3161]
C
[141 nt withheld, positions 3163-3303]
CCTTTGACGTTGGAGTCCACGTTCTTT
[37 nt withheld, positions 3331-3367]
ACTCTATCTCGGGCTATTCTTTTGATTTATAAGGGATTTTGCCGATTTCGGTCTATTGGTTAAAAAATGA
GCTGATTTAACAAAAATTTAACGCGAATTTTAACAAAATATTAACGTTTACAATTTTATGGTGCACTCTC
AGTACAATCTGCTCTGATGCCGCATAGTTAAGCCAGCCCCGACACCCGCCAACACCCGCTGACGCGCCCT
GACGGGCTTGTCTGCTCCCGGCATCCGCTTACAGACAAGCTGTGACCGTCTCCGGGAGCTGCATGTGTCA
GAGGTTTTCACCGTCATCACCGAAACGCGCGAGACGAAAGGGCCTCGTGATACGCCTATTTTTATAGGTT
AATGTCATGATAATAATGGTTTCTTAGACGTCAGGTGGCACTTTTCGGGGAAATGTGCGCGGAACCCCTA
TTTGTTTATTTTTCTAAATACATTCAAATATGTATCCGCTCATGAGACAATAACCCTGATAAATGCTTCA
ATAATATTGAAAAAGGAAGAGTATGAGTATTCAACATTTCCGTGTCGCCCTTATTCCCTTTTTTGCGGCA
TTTTGCCTTCCTGTTTTTGCTCACCCAGAAACGCTGGTGAAAGTAAAAGATGCTGAAGATCAGTTGGGTG
CACGAGTGGGTTACATCGAACTGGATCTCAACAGCGGTAAGATCCTTGAGAGTTTTCGCCCCGAAGAACG
TTTTCCAATGATGAGCACTTTTAAAGTTCTGCTATGTGGCGCGGTATTATCCCGTATTGACGCCGGGCAA
GAGCAACTCGGTCGCCGCATACACTATTCTCAGAATGACTTGGTTGAGTACTCACCAGTCACAGAAAAGC
ATCTTACGGATGGCATGACAGTAAGAGAATTATGCAGTGCTGCCATAACCATGAGTGATAACACTGCGGC
CAACTTACTTCTGACAACGATCGGAGGACCGAAGGAGCTAACCGCTTTTTTGCACAACATGGGGGATCAT
GTAACTCGCCTTGATCGTTGGGAACCGGAGCTGAATGAAGCCATACCAAACGACGAGCGTGACACCACGA
TGCCTGTAGCAATGGCAACAACGTTGCGCAAACTATTAACTGGCGAACTACTTACTCTAGCTTCCCGGCA
ACAATTAATAGACTGGATGGAGGCGGATAAAGTTGCAGGACCACTTCTGCGCTCGGCCCTTCCGGCTGGC
TGGTTTATTGCTGATAAATCTGGAGCCGGTGAGCGTGGGTCTCGCGGTATCATTGCAGCACTGGGGCCAG
ATGGTAAGCCCTCCCGTATCGTAGTTATCTACACGACGGGGAGTCAGGCAACTATGGATGAACGAAATAG
ACAGATCGCTGAGATAGGTGCCTCACTGATTAAGCATTGGTAACTGTCAGACCAAGTTTACTCATATATA
CTTTAGATTGATTTAAAACTTCATTTTTAATTTAAAAGGATCTAGGTGAAGATCCTTTTTGATAATCTCA
TGACCAAAATCCCTTAACGTGAGTTTTCGTTCCACTGAGCGTCAGACCCCGTAGAAAAGATCAAAGGATC
TTCTTGAGATCCTTTTTTTCTGCGCGTAATCTGCTGCTTGCAAACAAAAAAACCACCGCTACCAGCGGTG
GTTTGTTTGCCGGATCAAGAGCTACCAACTCTTTTTCCGAAGGTAACTGGCTTCAGCAGAGCGCAGATAC
CAAATACTGTTCTTCTAGTGTAGCCGTAGTTAGGCCACCACTTCAAGAACTCTGTAGCACCGCCTACATA
CCTCGCTCTGCTAATCCTGTTACCAGTGGCTGCTGCCAGTGGCGATAAGTCGTGTCTTACCGGGTTGGAC
TCAAGACGATAGTTACCGGATAAGGCGCAGCGGTCGGGCTGAACGGGGGGTTCGTGCACACAGCCCAGCT
TGGAGCGAACGACCTACACCGAACTGAGATACCTACAGCGTGAGCTATGAGAAAGCGCCACGCTTCCCGA
AGGGAGAAAGGCGGACAGGTATCCGGTAAGCGGCAGGGTCGGAACAGGAGAGCGCACGAGGGAGCTTCCA
GGGGGAAACGCCTGGTATCTTTATAGTCCTGTCGGGTTTCGCCACCTCTGACTTGAGCGTCGATTTTTGT
GATGCTCGTCAGGGGGGCGGAGCCTATGGAAAAACGCCAGCAACGCGGCCTTTTTACGGTTCCTGGCCTT
TTGCTGGCCTTTTGCTCACATGTCCTGCAGGCAGCTGCGCGCTCGCTCGCTCACTGAGGCCGCCCGGGCG
TCGGGCGACCTTTGGTCGCCCGGCCTCAGTGAGCGAGCGAGCGCGCAGAGAGGGAGTGGCCAACTCCATC
ACTAGGGGTTCCTGCGGCCGCACGCGTGGATCTGCGATCGCTCCGGTGCCCGTCAGTGGGCAGAGCGCAC
ATCGCCCACAGTCCCCGAGAAGTTGGGGGGAGGGGTCGGCAATTGAACGGGTGCCTAGAGAAGGTGGCGC
GGGGTAAACTGGGAAAGTGATGTCGTGTACTGGCTCCGCCTTTTTCCCGAGGGTGGGGGAGAACCGTATA
TAAGTGCAGTAGTCGCCGTGAACGTTCTTTTTCGCAACGGGTTTGCCGCCAGAACACAGCTGAAGCTTCG
AGGGGCTCGCATCTCTCCTTCACGCGCCCGCCGCCCTACCTGAGGCCGCCATCCACGCCGGTTGAGTCGC
GTTCTGCCGCCTCCCGCCTGTGGTGCCTCCTGAACTGCGTCCGCCGTCTAGGTAAGTTTAAAGCTCAGGT
CGAGACCGGGCCTTTGTCCGGCGCTCCCTTGGAGCCTACCTAGACTCAGCCGGCTCTCCACGCTTTGCCT
GACCCTGCTTGCTCAACTCTACGTCTTTGTTTCGTTTTCTGTTCTGCGCCGTTACAGATCCAAGCTGTGA
CCGGCGCCTACCGTACGGCCACCATGTACCCTTATGACGTACCTGACTATGCTGGATCTGCCAAGCGCTC
CAGGGGCCCCGGGCGCCGCTGCCTGTTGGCGCTCGTGCTGTTCTGCGCCTGGGGGACGCTGGCCGTGGTG
GCCCAGAAGCCGGGCGCAGGGTGTCCGAGC
